LOCUS       Exported 6625 bp ds-DNA circular SYN 12-MAY-2021
DEFINITION  Ratiometric (Blue to Green) fluorescent indicator for calcium
            signaling in the endoplasmic reticulum.
ACCESSION   .
VERSION     .
KEYWORDS    pCIS GEM-CEPIA1er
SOURCE      synthetic DNA construct
  ORGANISM  synthetic DNA construct
REFERENCE   1 (bases 1 to 6625)
  AUTHORS   Suzuki J, Kanemaru K, Ishii K, Ohkura M, Okubo Y, Iino M
  TITLE     Imaging intraorganellar Ca(2+) at subcellular resolution using
            CEPIA.
  JOURNAL   Nat Commun. 2014 Jun 13;5:4153. doi: 10.1038/ncomms5153.
  PUBMED    24923787
REFERENCE   2 (bases 1 to 6625)
  AUTHORS   .
  TITLE     Direct Submission
  JOURNAL   Exported May 12, 2021 from SnapGene Server 1.1.58
            http://www.snapgene.com
FEATURES             Location/Qualifiers
     source          1..6625
                     /organism="synthetic DNA construct"
                     /mol_type="other DNA"
     rep_origin      4..459
                     /direction=RIGHT
                     /label=f1 ori
                     /note="f1 bacteriophage origin of replication; arrow
                     indicates direction of (+) strand synthesis"
     primer_bind     complement(91..110)
                     /label=F1ori-R
                     /note="F1 origin, reverse primer"
     primer_bind     301..322
                     /label=F1ori-F
                     /note="F1 origin, forward primer"
     primer_bind     585..607
                     /label=M13/pUC Forward
                     /note="In lacZ gene"
     primer_bind     599..616
                     /label=M13 Forward
                     /note="In lacZ gene. Also called M13-F20 or M13 (-21)
                     Forward"
     primer_bind     600..616
                     /label=M13 fwd
                     /note="common sequencing primer, one of multiple similar
                     variants"
     primer_bind     626..645
                     /label=T7
                     /note="T7 promoter, forward primer"
     promoter        626..644
                     /label=T7 promoter
                     /note="promoter for bacteriophage T7 RNA polymerase"
     enhancer        709..1012
                     /label=CMV enhancer
                     /note="human cytomegalovirus immediate early enhancer"
     promoter        1015..1290
                     /label=chicken beta-actin promoter
     intron          1291..2299
                     /label=chimeric intron
                     /note="chimera between introns from chicken beta-actin and
                     rabbit beta-globin"
     primer_bind     2223..2245
                     /label=pCAGGS-5
                     /note="Chimeric intron in CAG promoter, forward primer"
     primer_bind     2355..2371
                     /label=pBluescriptKS
                     /note="For pBluescript vector"
     primer_bind     2356..2372
                     /label=KS primer
                     /note="common sequencing primer, one of multiple similar
                     variants"
     regulatory      2381..2390
                     /regulatory_class="other"
                     /note="vertebrate consensus sequence for strong initiation
                     of translation (Kozak, 1987)"
     sig_peptide     join(2387..2431,2514..2525)
                     /product="modified signal sequence from the mouse
                     immunoglobulin heavy chain variable region"
                     /label=IgH signal sequence
     CDS             2562..2618
                     /codon_start=1
                     /product="calmodulin-binding peptide from avian smooth
                     muscle myosin light chain kinase"
                     /label=calmodulin-binding peptide
                     /translation="RRKWNKTGHAVRAIGRLSS"
     primer_bind     2831..2852
                     /label=EGFP-C
                     /note="EGFP, forward primer"
     primer_bind     complement(3216..3235)
                     /label=EXFP-R
                     /note="For distinguishing EGFP variants, reverse primer"
     CDS             3801..3830
                     /codon_start=1
                     /product="Myc (human c-Myc proto-oncogene) epitope tag"
                     /label=Myc
                     /translation="EQKLISEEDL"
     primer_bind     complement(3964..3983)
                     /label=Bglob-pA-R
                     /note="Rabbit beta-globin polyA region, reverse primer"
     polyA_signal    4029..4084
                     /label=-beta-globin poly(A) signal
                     /note="rabbit beta-globin polyadenylation signal (Gil and
                     Proudfoot, 1987)"
     primer_bind     complement(4083..4102)
                     /label=rbglobpA-R
                     /note="Rabbit beta-globin polyA, reverse primer. Also
                     called rb-glob-pA-term-R"
     primer_bind     complement(4437..4457)
                     /label=T3
                     /note="T3 promoter, forward primer"
     promoter        complement(4437..4455)
                     /label=T3 promoter
                     /note="promoter for bacteriophage T3 RNA polymerase"
     primer_bind     complement(4476..4492)
                     /label=M13 rev
                     /note="common sequencing primer, one of multiple similar
                     variants"
     primer_bind     complement(4476..4492)
                     /label=M13 Reverse
                     /note="In lacZ gene. Also called M13-rev"
     primer_bind     complement(4489..4511)
                     /label=M13/pUC Reverse
                     /note="In lacZ gene"
     protein_bind    4500..4516
                     /label=lac operator
                     /bound_moiety="lac repressor encoded by lacI"
                     /note="The lac repressor binds to the lac operator to
                     inhibit transcription in E. coli. This inhibition can be
                     relieved by adding lactose or
                     isopropyl-beta-D-thiogalactopyranoside (IPTG)."
     promoter        complement(4524..4554)
                     /label=lac promoter
                     /note="promoter for the E. coli lac operon"
     protein_bind    4569..4590
                     /label=CAP binding site
                     /bound_moiety="E. coli catabolite activator protein"
                     /note="CAP binding activates transcription in the presence
                     of cAMP."
     primer_bind     complement(4707..4724)
                     /label=L4440
                     /note="L4440 vector, forward primer"
     rep_origin      complement(4878..5466)
                     /direction=LEFT
                     /label=ori
                     /note="high-copy-number ColE1/pMB1/pBR322/pUC origin of
                     replication"
     primer_bind     complement(4958..4977)
                     /label=pBR322ori-F
                     /note="pBR322 origin, forward primer"
     CDS             complement(5637..6497)
                     /codon_start=1
                     /gene="bla"
                     /product="beta-lactamase"
                     /label=AmpR
                     /note="confers resistance to ampicillin, carbenicillin, and
                     related antibiotics"
                     /translation="MSIQHFRVALIPFFAAFCLPVFAHPETLVKVKDAEDQLGARVGYI
                     ELDLNSGKILESFRPEERFPMMSTFKVLLCGAVLSRIDAGQEQLGRRIHYSQNDLVEYS
                     PVTEKHLTDGMTVRELCSAAITMSDNTAANLLLTTIGGPKELTAFLHNMGDHVTRLDRW
                     EPELNEAIPNDERDTTMPVAMATTLRKLLTGELLTLASRQQLIDWMEADKVAGPLLRSA
                     LPAGWFIADKSGAGERGSRGIIAALGPDGKPSRIVVIYTTGSQATMDERNRQIAEIGAS
                     LIKHW"
     primer_bind     6260..6279
                     /label=Amp-R
                     /note="Ampicillin resistance gene, reverse primer"
     promoter        complement(6498..6602)
                     /gene="bla"
                     /label=AmpR promoter
ORIGIN
        1 ctgnnnnnnn nnnnnnnnnn nnnnnnnnnn nnnnnnnnnn nnnnnnnnnn nnnnnnnnnn
       61 nnnnnnnnnn nnnnnnnnnn nnnnnnnnnn nnnnnnnnnn nnnnnnnnnn nnnnnnnnnn
      121 nnnnnnncnn nnnnnnnnnn nnnnnnnnnn nnnnnnnnnn nnnnnnnnnn nnnnnnnnnn
      181 nnnnnnnnnn nnnnnnnnnn nnnnnnnnnn nnnnnnnnna nnnnnnnnnn nnnnnnnnnn
      241 nnnnnnnnnn nnnnnnnnnn nnnnnnnnnc ctttgacgtt ggagtccacg ttctttaata
      301 gtggactctt gttccaaact ggaacaacac tcaaccctat ctcggtctat tcttttgatt
      361 tataagggat tttgccgatt tcggcctatt ggttaaaaaa tgagctgatt taacaaaaat
      421 ttaacgcgaa ttttaacaaa atattaacgc ttacaatttc cattcgccat tcaggctgcg
      481 caactgttgg gaagggcgat cggtgcgggc ctcttcgcta ttacgccagc tggcgaaagg
      541 gggatgtgct gcaaggcgat taagttgggt aacgccaggg ttttcccagt cacgacgttg
      601 taaaacgacg gccagtgagc gcgcgtaata cgactcacta tagggcgaat tgggtaccta
      661 gtaatcaatt acggggtcat tagttcatag cccatatatg gagttccgcg ttacataact
      721 tacggtaaat ggcccgcctg gctgaccgcc caacgacccc cgcccattga cgtcaataat
      781 gacgtatgtt cccatagtaa cgccaatagg gactttccat tgacgtcaat gggtggacta
      841 tttacggtaa actgcccact tggcagtaca tcaagtgtat catatgccaa gtacgccccc
      901 tattgacgtc aatgacggta aatggcccgc ctggcattat gcccagtaca tgaccttatg
      961 ggactttcct acttggcagt acatctacgt attagtcatc gctattacca tgggtcgagg
     1021 tgagccccac gttctgcttc actctcccca tctccccccc ctccccaccc ccaattttgt
     1081 atttatttat tttttaatta ttttgtgcag cgatgggggc gggggggggg ggggcgcgcg
     1141 ccaggcgggg cggggcgggg cgaggggcgg ggcggggcga ggcggagagg tgcggcggca
     1201 gccaatcaga gcggcgcgct ccgaaagttt ccttttatgg cgaggcggcg gcggcggcgg
     1261 ccctataaaa agcgaagcgc gcggcgggcg ggagtcgctg cgttgccttc gccccgtgcc
     1321 ccgctccgcg ccgcctcgcg ccgcccgccc cggctctgac tgaccgcgtt actcccacag
     1381 gtgagcgggc gggacggccc ttctcctccg ggctgtaatt agcgcttggt ttaatgacgg
     1441 ctcgtttctt ttctgtggct gcgtgaaagc cttaaagggc tccgggaggg ccctttgtgc
     1501 gggggggagc ggctcggggg gtgcgtgcgt gtgtgtgtgc gtggggagcg ccgcgtgcgg
     1561 cccgcgctgc ccggcggctg tgagcgctgc gggcgcggcg cggggctttg tgcgctccgc
     1621 gtgtgcgcga ggggagcgcg gccgggggcg gtgccccgcg gtgcgggggg gctgcgaggg
     1681 gaacaaaggc tgcgtgcggg gtgtgtgcgt gggggggtga gcagggggtg tgggcgcggc
     1741 ggtcgggctg taaccccccc ctgcaccccc ctccccgagt tgctgagcac ggcccggctt
     1801 cgggtgcggg gctccgtgcg gggcgtggcg cggggctcgc cgtgccgggc ggggggtggc
     1861 ggcaggtggg ggtgccgggc ggggcggggc cgcctcgggc cggggagggc tcgggggagg
     1921 ggcgcggcgg ccccggagcg ccggcggctg tcgaggcgcg gcgagccgca gccattgcct
     1981 tttatggtaa tcgtgcgaga gggcgcaggg acttcctttg tcccaaatct ggcggagccg
     2041 aaatctggga ggcgccgccg caccccctct agcgggcgcg ggcgaagcgg tgcggcgccg
     2101 gcaggaagga aatgggcggg gagggccttc gtgcgtcgcc gcgccgccgt ccccttctcc
     2161 atctccagcc tcggggctgc cgcaggggga cggctgcctt cgggggggac ggggcagggc
     2221 ggggttcggc ttctggcgtg tgaccggcgg ctctagagcc tctgctaacc atgttcatgc
     2281 cttcttcttt ttcctacagc tcctgggcaa cgtgctggtt gttgtgctgt ctcatcattt
     2341 tggcaaagga ttcctcgagg tcgacggtat cgataagctt gccaccatgg gatggagctg
     2401 tatcatcctc ttcttggtag caacagctac aggtaagggg ttaacagtag caggcttgag
     2461 gtctggacat atatatgggt gacaatgaca tccactttgc ctttctctcc acaggcgcgc
     2521 actcccaggt ccaactgcag ggatccatgg tcgactcttc acgtcgtaag tggaataaga
     2581 caggtcacgc agtcagagct ataggtcggc tgagctcacc agagaacgtg tatataaagg
     2641 ccgacgagca gaagaacggc atcaaggcgt acttcaagat ccgccacaac atcgagggcg
     2701 gcggcgtgca gctcgcctac cactaccagc agatcacccc cataggcgac ggccccgtgc
     2761 tgctgcccga caaccactac ctgagcgtgc agtccatact ttcgaaagac cccaacgaga
     2821 agcgcgatca catggtcctg ctggagttcg tgaccgccgc cgggatcact ctcggcatgg
     2881 acgagctgta caagggtggc agcggtggca tggtgagcaa gggcgaggag ctgttcaccg
     2941 gggtggtgcc catccaggtc gagctggacg gcgacgtaaa cggccacaag ttcagcgtgt
     3001 ccggcgaggg tgagggcgat gccacctacg gcaagctgac cctgaagttc atctgcacca
     3061 ccggcaagct gcccgtgccc tggcccaccc tcgtgaccac cctgtcctac ggcgtgcagt
     3121 gcttcagccg ctaccccgac cacatgaagc agcacgactt cttcaagtcc gccatgcccg
     3181 aaggctacat ccaggagcgc accatcttct tcaaggacga cggcaactac aagacccgcg
     3241 ccgaggtgaa gttcgagggc gacaccctgg tgaaccgcat cgagctgaag ggcatcgact
     3301 tcaaggagga cggcaacatc ctggggcaca agctggagta cagcacgcgt gaccaactga
     3361 ctgaagagca gatcgcagaa tttaaagagg ctttctccct atttgacaag gacggggatg
     3421 ggacgataac aaccaaggat ctggggacgg tgatgcggtc tctggggcag aaccccacag
     3481 aagcagagct ccaggacatg atcaatgaag tagatgccga cggtgacggc acaatcgact
     3541 tccctgagtt cctgacaatg atggcaccta aaatgcagga cacagacagt gaagaggaaa
     3601 ttcgcgaagc gttccgtgtg tgggataagg atggcaatgg ctacatcggc gcagcagagc
     3661 ttcgccacgt gatgacaaac cttggagaga agttaacaga tgaagaggtt gatgaaatga
     3721 tcagggtagc agacatcgat ggagaaggtc aggtaaacta cgaagacttt gtacaaatga
     3781 tgacagcgaa ggcggccgca gaacaaaaac tcatctcaga agaggatctg aatggggccg
     3841 caagcgagaa ggacgagctg tagactagtt ctagagcggc cgcttcactc ctcaggtgca
     3901 ggctgcctat cagaaggtgg tggctggtgt ggccaatgcc ctggctcaca aataccactg
     3961 agatcttttt ccctctgcca aaaattatgg ggacatcatg aagccccttg agcatctgac
     4021 ttctggctaa taaaggaaat ttattttcat tgcaatagtg tgttggaatt ttttgtgtct
     4081 ctcactcgga aggacatatg ggagggcaaa tcatttaaaa catcagaatg agtatttggt
     4141 ttagagtttg gcaacatatg ccatatgctg gctgccatga acaaaggtgg ctataaagag
     4201 gtcatcagta tatgaaacag ccccctgctg tccattcctt attccataga aaagccttga
     4261 cttgaggtta gatttttttt atattttgtt ttgtgttatt tttttcttta acatccctaa
     4321 aattttcctt acatgtttta ctagccagat ttttcctcct ctcctgacta ctcccagtca
     4381 tagctgtccc tcttctctta tgaagatccc tcgacctgga gctccagctt ttgttccctt
     4441 tagtgagggt taattgcgcg cttggcgtaa tcatggtcat agctgtttcc tgtgtgaaat
     4501 tgttatccgc tcacaattcc acacaacata cgagccggaa gcataaagtg taaagcctgg
     4561 ggtgcctaat gagtgagcta actcacatta attgcgttgc gctcactgcc cgctttccag
     4621 tcgggaaacc tgtcgtgcca gctgcattaa tgaatcggcc aacgcgcggg gagaggcggt
     4681 ttgcgtattg ggcgctcttc cgcttcctcg ctcactgact cgctgcgctc ggtcgttcgg
     4741 ctgcggcgag cggtatcagc tcactcaaag gcggtaatac ggttatccac agaatcaggg
     4801 gataacgcag gaaagaacat gtgagcaaaa ggccagcaaa aggccaggaa ccgtaaaaag
     4861 gccgcgttgc tggcgttttt ccataggctc cgcccccctg acgagcatca caaaaatcga
     4921 cgctcaagtc agaggtggcg aaacccgaca ggactataaa gataccaggc gtttccccct
     4981 ggaagctccc tcgtgcgctc tcctgttccg accctgccgc ttaccggata cctgtccgcc
     5041 tttctccctt cgggaagcgt ggcgctttct catagctcac gctgtaggta tctcagttcg
     5101 gtgtaggtcg ttcgctccaa gctgggctgt gtgcacgaac cccccgttca gcccgaccgc
     5161 tgcgccttat ccggtaacta tcgtcttgag tccaacccgg taagacacga cttatcgcca
     5221 ctggcagcag ccactggtaa caggattagc agagcgaggt atgtaggcgg tgctacagag
     5281 ttcttgaagt ggtggcctaa ctacggctac actagaagga cagtatttgg tatctgcgct
     5341 ctgctgaagc cagttacctt cggaaaaaga gttggtagct cttgatccgg caaacaaacc
     5401 accgctggta gcggtggttt ttttgtttgc aagcagcaga ttacgcgcag aaaaaaagga
     5461 tctcaagaag atcctttgat cttttctacg gggtctgacg ctcagtggaa cgaaaactca
     5521 cgttaaggga ttttggtcat gagattatca aaaaggatct tcacctagat ccttttaaat
     5581 taaaaatgaa gttttaaatc aatctaaagt atatatgagt aaacttggtc tgacagttac
     5641 caatgcttaa tcagtgaggc acctatctca gcgatctgtc tatttcgttc atccatagtt
     5701 gcctgactcc ccgtcgtgta gataactacg atacgggagg gcttaccatc tggccccagt
     5761 gctgcaatga taccgcgaga cccacgctca ccggctccag atttatcagc aataaaccag
     5821 ccagccggaa gggccgagcg cagaagtggt cctgcaactt tatccgcctc catccagtct
     5881 attaattgtt gccgggaagc tagagtaagt agttcgccag ttaatagttt gcgcaacgtt
     5941 gttgccattg ctacaggcat cgtggtgtca cgctcgtcgt ttggtatggc ttcattcagc
     6001 tccggttccc aacgatcaag gcgagttaca tgatccccca tgttgtgcaa aaaagcggtt
     6061 agctccttcg gtcctccgat cgttgtcaga agtaagttgg ccgcagtgtt atcactcatg
     6121 gttatggcag cactgcataa ttctcttact gtcatgccat ccgtaagatg cttttctgtg
     6181 actggtgagt actcaaccaa gtcattctga gaatagtgta tgcggcgacc gagttgctct
     6241 tgcccggcgt caatacggga taataccgcg ccacatagca gaactttaaa agtgctcatc
     6301 attggaaaac gttcttcggg gcgaaaactc tcaaggatct taccgctgtt gagatccagt
     6361 tcgatgtaac ccactcgtgc acccaactga tcttcagcat cttttacttt caccagcgtt
     6421 tctgggtgag caaaaacagg aaggcaaaat gccgcaaaaa agggaataag ggcgacacgg
     6481 aaatgttgaa tactcatact cttccttttt caatattatt gaagcattta tcagggttat
     6541 tgtctcatga gcggatacat atttgaatgt atttagaaaa ataaacaaat aggggttccg
     6601 cgcacatttc cccgaaaagt gccac
//
