[The description below was written by a language model from this plasmid's Addgene catalogue record and the feature table of its GenBank file.]
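Description:
pCIS GEM-CEPIA1er is a 6,625 bp mammalian expression plasmid built on pBluescript SK-, into which a CAG promoter and a polyadenylation sequence were inserted. It is maintained in E. coli through the high-copy ColE1/pUC-type origin and selected with ampicillin via the beta-lactamase gene. The backbone also retains the f1 phage origin, the lac promoter/operator region, and flanking T7 and T3 promoters, which are leftovers of the cloning vector and play no part in mammalian expression. No mammalian selection marker is annotated, so the plasmid appears suited to transient transfection.

The payload is GEM-CEPIA1er, a synthetic, genetically encoded calcium indicator of about 1.5 kb cloned between HindIII and SpeI. It is derived from GEM-GECO1 by four substitutions (E298D, F359W, D400E, E407D). Transcription is driven by the composite CAG promoter, made up of the CMV immediate-early enhancer, the chicken beta-actin promoter and a chimeric beta-actin/beta-globin intron, and is terminated by the rabbit beta-globin poly(A) signal. A Kozak consensus precedes a modified mouse immunoglobulin heavy chain signal sequence, which directs the protein into the secretory pathway. This is followed by the calmodulin-binding peptide from smooth muscle myosin light chain kinase and a GFP-related fluorescent domain, the latter indicated only by EGFP-family primer sites. A C-terminal Myc epitope allows immunodetection. The feature table does not annotate the calmodulin domain or any ER retention motif. The second, 586 bp record is a partial sequence covering only the Myc tag and adjacent beta-globin poly(A) region.

The construct is used for ratiometric (blue-to-green emission) imaging of calcium dynamics within the endoplasmic reticulum of living mammalian cells.
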