Addgene plasmid #58217: pCIS GEM-CEPIA1er
Purpose: Ratiometric (Blue to Green) fluorescent indicator for calcium signaling in the endoplasmic reticulum
Depositing lab: Masamitsu Iino. Depositing organization: University of Tokyo, Graduate School of Medicine. Publication: Imaging intraorganellar Ca(2+) at subcellular resolution using CEPIA. Suzuki J, Kanemaru K, Ishii K, Ohkura M, Okubo Y, Iino M. Nat Commun. 2014 Jun 13;5:4153. doi: 10.1038/ncomms5153. PubMed 24923787.
Backbone
  Vector backbone: pBluescript SK-
  Backbone manufacturer: Stratagene
  Backbone size w/o insert (bp): 5148
  Total vector size (bp): 6625
  Modifications to backbone: CAG promoter and polyA sequence were inserted.
  Vector type: Mammalian Expression
Growth in bacteria
  Bacterial resistance: Ampicillin, 100 μg/mL
  Growth temperature: 37°C
  Growth strain: Stbl3
  Copy number: High Copy
Gene/Insert
  Gene/Insert name: GEM-CEPIA1er (alt name: ratiometric (blue to geen) fluorescent calcium-measuring organelle-entrapped protein indicator for the endoplasmic reticulum)
  Species: Synthetic
  Insert size (bp): 1477
  Mutation: GEM-GECO1 E298D F359W D400E E407D
  Promoter: CAG
  Tag / fusion protein: myc (C terminal on insert)
  Cloning method: Restriction Enzyme; 5′ cloning site HindIII (not destroyed); 3′ cloning site SpeI (not destroyed)
  Sequencing primers: 5′ tagagcctctgctaaccatg; 3′ tagccacctttgttcatggc
Terms and licenses: Academic/Nonprofit Terms; Industry Terms: Not Available to Industry
How to cite: pCIS GEM-CEPIA1er was a gift from Masamitsu Iino (Addgene plasmid # 58217 ; http://n2t.net/addgene:58217 ; RRID:Addgene_58217)
