LOCUS       Exported 586 bp ds-DNA linear SYN 18-MAY-2021
DEFINITION  Ratiometric (Blue to Green) fluorescent indicator for calcium
            signaling in the endoplasmic reticulum.
ACCESSION   .
VERSION     .
KEYWORDS    pCIS GEM-CEPIA1er
SOURCE      synthetic DNA construct
  ORGANISM  synthetic DNA construct
REFERENCE   1 (bases 1 to 586)
  AUTHORS   Suzuki J, Kanemaru K, Ishii K, Ohkura M, Okubo Y, Iino M
  TITLE     Imaging intraorganellar Ca(2+) at subcellular resolution using
            CEPIA.
  JOURNAL   Nat Commun. 2014 Jun 13;5:4153. doi: 10.1038/ncomms5153.
  PUBMED    24923787
REFERENCE   2 (bases 1 to 586)
  AUTHORS   .
  TITLE     Direct Submission
  JOURNAL   Exported May 18, 2021 from SnapGene Server 1.1.58
            http://www.snapgene.com
FEATURES             Location/Qualifiers
     source          1..586
                     /organism="synthetic DNA construct"
                     /mol_type="other DNA"
     primer_bind     60..79
                     /label=Bglob-pA-R
                     /note="Rabbit beta-globin polyA region, reverse primer"
     CDS             complement(213..242)
                     /codon_start=1
                     /product="Myc (human c-Myc proto-oncogene) epitope tag"
                     /label=Myc
                     /translation="EQKLISEEDL"
ORIGIN
        1 aaatttcctt tattagccag aagtcagatg ctcaaggggc ttcatgatgt ccccataatt
       61 tttggcagag ggaaaaagat ctcagtggta tttgtgagcc agggcattgg ccacaccagc
      121 caccaccttc tgataggcag cctgcacctg aggagtgaag cggccgctct agaactagtc
      181 tacagctcgt ccttctcgct tgcggcccca ttcagatcct cttctgagat gagtttttgt
      241 tctgcggccg ccttcgctgt catcatttgt acaaagtctt cgtagtttac ctgaccttct
      301 ccatcgatgt ctgctaccct gatcatttca tcaacctctt catctgttaa cttctctcca
      361 aggtttgtca tcacgtggcg aagctctgct gcgccgatgt agccattgcc atccttatcc
      421 cacacacgga acgcttcgcg aatttcctct tcactgtctg tgtcctgcat tttaggtgcc
      481 atcattgtca ggaactcagg gaagtcgatt gtgccgtcac cgtcggcatc tacttcattg
      541 atcatgtcct ggagctctgc ttctgtgggg ttctgcccca gagacc
//
