>Addgene plasmid #58217 | pCIS GEM-CEPIA1er | addgene partial sequence | sequence record 92045 | pCAG-F 5'-GCAACGTGCTGGTTATTGTG-3'
GGTATCGATAAGCTTGCCACCATGGGATGGAGCTGTATCATCCTCTTCTTGGTAGCAACAGCTACAGGTA
AGGGGTTAACAGTAGCAGGCTTGAGGTCTGGACATATATATGGGTGACAATGACATCCACTTTGCCTTTC
TCTCCACAGGCGCGCACTCCCAGGTCCAACTGCAGGGATCCATGGTCGACTCTTCACGTCGTAAGTGGAA
TAAGACAGGTCACGCAGTCAGAGCTATAGGTCGGCTGAGCTCACCAGAGAACGTGTATATAAAGGCCGAC
GAGCAGAAGAACGGCATCAAGGCGTACTTCAAGATCCGCCACAACATCGAGGGCGGCGGCGTGCAGCTCG
CCTACCACTACCAGCAGATCACCCCCATAGGCGACGGCCCCGTGCTGCTGCCCGACAACCACTACCTGAG
CGTGCAGTCCATACTTTCGAAAGACCCCAACGAGAAGCGCGATCACATGGTCCTGCTGGAGTTCGTGACC
GCCGCCGGGATCACTCTC
