>Addgene plasmid #58217 | pCIS GEM-CEPIA1er | addgene partial sequence | sequence record 92509 | EGFP-C 5'-CATGGTCCTGCTGGAGTTCGTG-3'
AGGGTGGCAGCGGTGGCATGGTGAGCAAGGGCGAGGAGCTGTTCACCGGGGTGGTGCCCATCCAGGTCGA
GCTGGACGGCGACGTAAACGGCCACAAGTTCAGCGTGTCCGGCGAGGGTGAGGGCGATGCCACCTACGGC
AAGCTGACCCTGAAGTTCATCTGCACCACCGGCAAGCTGCCCGTGCCCTGGCCCACCCTCGTGACCACCC
TGTCCTACGGCGTGCAGTGCTTCAGCCGCTACCCCGACCACATGAAGCAGCACGACTTCTTCAAGTCCGC
CATGCCCGAAGGCTACATCCAGGAGCGCACCATCTTCTTCAAGGACGACGGCAACTACAAGACCCGCGCC
GAGGTGAAGTTCGAGGGCGACACCCTGGTGAACCGCATCGAGCTGAAGGGCATCGACTTCAAGGAGGACG
GCAACATCCTGGGGCACAAGCTGGAGTACAGCACGCGTGACCAACTGACTGAAGAGCAGATCGCANAATT
TAAAGAGGCTTTCTCCCTATTTGACAAGGACGGGGATGGGACGATAACAACCAAGGATCTGGGGACGGTG
ATGCGGTCTCTGGGGCAGAACCCCACAGAAGCAGAGCTCCAGGACATGATCAATGA
