>Addgene plasmid #58217 | pCIS GEM-CEPIA1er | addgene partial sequence | sequence record 194349 | Addgene partial NGS Result
GGACGGCTGCCTTCGGGGGGGACGGGGCAGGGCGGGGTTCGGCTTCTGGCGTGTGACCGGCGGCTCTAGA
GCCTCTGCTAACCATGTTCATGCCTTCTTCTTTTTCCTACAGCTCCTGGGCAACGTGCTGGTTATTGTGC
TGTCTCATCATTTTGGCAAAGGATTCCTCGAGGTCGACGGTATCGATAAGCTTGCCACCATGGGATGGAG
CTGTATCATCCTCTTCTTGGTAGCAACAGCTACAGGTAAGGGGTTAACAGTAGCAGGCTTGAGGTCTGGA
CATATATATGGGTGACAATGACATCCACTTTGCCTTTCTCTCCACAGGCGCGCACTCCCAGGTCCAACTG
CAGGGATCCATGGTCGACTCTTCACGTCGTAAGTGGAATAAGACAGGTCACGCAGTCAGAGCTATAGGTC
GGCTGAGCTCACCAGAGAACGTGTATATAAAGGCCGACGAGCAGAAGAACGGCATCAAGGCGTACTTCAA
GATCCGCCACAACATCGAGGGCGGCGGCGTGCAGCTCGCCTACCACTACCAGCAGATCACCCCCATAGGC
GACGGCCCCGTGCTGCTGCCCGACAACCACTACCTGAGCGTGCAGTCCATACTTTCGAAAGACCCCAACG
AGAAGCGCGATCACATGGTCCTGCTGGAGTTCGTGACCGCCGCCGGGATCACTCTCGGCATGGACGAGCT
GTACAAGGGTGGCAGCGGTGGCATGGTGAGCAAGGGCGAGGAGCTGTTCACCGGGGTGGTGCCCATCCAG
GTCGAGCTGGACGGCGACGTAAACGGCCACAAGTTCAGCGTGTCCGGCGAGGGTGAGGGCGATGCCACCT
ACGGCAAGCTGACCCTGAAGTTCATCTGCACCACCGGCAAGCTGCCCGTGCCCTGGCCCACCCTCGTGAC
CACCCTGTCCTACGGCGTGCAGTGCTTCAGCCGCTACCCCGACCACATGAAGCAGCACGACTTCTTCAAG
TCCGCCATGCCCGAAGGCTACATCCAGGAGCGCACCATCTTCTTCAAGGACGACGGCAACTACAAGACCC
GCGCCGAGGTGAAGTTCGAGGGCGACACCCTGGTGAACCGCATCGAGCTGAAGGGCATCGACTTCAAGGA
GGACGGCAACATCCTGGGGCACAAGCTGGAGTACAGCACGCGTGACCAACTGACTGAAGAGCAGATCGCA
GAATTTAAAGAGGCTTTCTCCCTATTTGACAAGGACGGGGATGGGACGATAACAACCAAGGATCTGGGGA
CGGTGATGCGGTCTCTGGGGCAGAACCCCACAGAAGCAGAGCTCCAGGACATGATCAATGAAGTAGATGC
CGACGGTGACGGCACAATCGACTTCCCTGAGTTCCTGACAATGATGGCACCTAAAATGCAGGACACAGAC
AGTGAAGAGGAAATTCGCGAAGCGTTCCGTGTGTGGGATAAGGATGGCAATGGCTACATCGGCGCAGCAG
AGCTTCGCCACGTGATGACAAACCTTGGAGAGAAGTTAACAGATGAAGAGGTTGATGAAATGATCAGGGT
AGCAGACATCGATGGAGAAGGTCAGGTAAACTACGAAGACTTTGTACAAATGATGACAGCGAAGGCGGCC
GCAGAACAAAAACTCATCTCAGAAGAGGATCTGAATGGGGCCGCAAGCGAGAAGGACGAGCTGTAGACTA
GTTCTAGAGCGGCCGCTTCACTCCTCAGGTGCAGGCTGCCTATCAGAAGGTGGTGGCTGGTGTGGCCAAT
GCCCTGGCTCACAAATACCACTGAGATCTTTTTCCCTCTGCCAAAAATTATGGGGACATCATGAAGCCCC
TTGAGCATCTGACTTCTGGCTAATAAAGGAAATTTATTTTCATTGCAATAGTGTGTTGGAATTTTTTGTG
TCTCTCACTCGGAAGGACATATGGGAGGGCAAATCATTTAAAACATCAGAATGAGTATTTGGTTTAGAGT
TTGGCAACATATGCCCATATGCTGGCTGCCATGAACAAAGGTTGGCTATAAAGAGGTCATCAGTATATGA
AACAGCCCCCTGCTGTCCATTCCTTATTCCATAGAAAAGCCTTGACTTGAGGTTAGATTTTTTTTATATT
TTGTTTTGTGTTATTTTTTTCTTTAACATCCCTAAAATTTTCCTTACATGTTTTACTAGCCAGATTTTTC
CTCCTCTCCTGACTACTCCCAGTCATAGCTGTCCCTCTTCTCTTATGAAGATCCCTCGACCTGGAGCTCC
AGCTTTTGTTCCCTTTAGTGAGGGTTAATTTCGAGCTTGGCGTAATCATGGTCATAGCTGTTTCCTGTGT
GAAATTGTTATCCGCTCACAATTCCACACAACATACGAGCCGGAAGCATAAAGTGTAAAGCCTGGGGTGC
CTAATGAGTGAGCTAACTCACATTAATTGCGTTGCGCTCACTGCCCGCTTTCCAGTCGGGAAACCTGTCG
TGCCAGCTGCATTAATGAATCGGCCAACGCGCGGGGAGAGGCGGTTTGCGTATTGGGCGCTCTTCCGCTT
CCTCGCTCACTGACTCGCTGCGCTCGGTCGTTCGGCTGCGGCGAGCGGTATCAGCTCACTCAAAGGCGGT
AATACGGTTATCCACAGAATCAGGGGATAACGCAGGAAAGAACATGTGAGCAAAAGGCCAGCAAAAGGCC
AGGAACCGTAAAAAGGCCGCGTTGCTGGCGTTTTTCCATAGGCTCCGCCCCCCTGACGAGCATCACAAAA
ATCGACGCTCAAGTCAGAGGTGGCGAAACCCGACAGGACTATAAAGATACCAGGCGTTTCCCCCTGGAAG
CTCCCTCGTGCGCTCTCCTGTTCCGACCCTGCCGCTTACCGGATACCTGTCCGCCTTTCTCCCTTCGGGA
AGCGTGGCGCTTTCTCATAGCTCACGCTGTAGGTATCTCAGTTCGGTGTAGGTCGTTCGCTCCAAGCTGG
GCTGTGTGCACGAACCCCCCGTTCAGCCCGACCGCTGCGCCTTATCCGGTAACTATCGTCTTGAGTCCAA
CCCGGTAAGACACGACTTATCGCCACTGGCAGCAGCCACTGGTAACAGGATTAGCAGAGCGAGGTATGTA
GGCGGTGCTACAGAGTTCTTGAAGTGGTGGCCTAACTACGGCTACACTAGAAGAACAGTATTTGGTATCT
GCGCTCTGCTGAAGCCAGTTACCTTCGGAAAAAGAGTTGGTAGCTCTTGATCCGGCAAACAAACCACCGC
TGGTAGCGGTGGTTTTTTTGTTTGCAAGCAGCAGATTACGCGCAGAAAAAAAGGATCTCAAGAAGATCCT
TTGATCTTTTCTACGGGGTCTGACGCTCAGTGGAACGAAAACTCACGTTAAGGGATTTTGGTCATGAGAT
TATCAAAAAGGATCTTCACCTAGATCCTTTTAAATTAAAAATGAAGTTTTAAATCAATCTAAAGTATATA
TGAGTAAACTTGGTCTGACAGTTACCAATGCTTAATCAGTGAGGCACCTATCTCAGCGATCTGTCTATTT
CGTTCATCCATAGTTGCCTGACTCCCCGTCGTGTAGATAACTACGATACGGGAGGGCTTACCATCTGGCC
CCAGTGCTGCAATGATACCGCGAGACCCACGCTCACCGGCTCCAGATTTATCAGCAATAAACCAGCCAGC
CGGAAGGGCCGAGCGCAGAAGTGGTCCTGCAACTTTATCCGCCTCCATCCAGTCTATTAATTGTTGCCGG
GAAGCTAGAGTAAGTAGTTCGCCAGTTAATAGTTTGCGCAACGTTGTTGCCATTGCTACAGGCATCGTGG
TGTCACGCTCGTCGTTTGGTATGGCTTCATTCAGCTCCGGTTCCCAACGATCAAGGCGAGTTACATGATC
CCCCATGTTGTGCAAAAAAGCGGTTAGCTCCTTCGGTCCTCCGATCGTTGTCAGAAGTAAGTTGGCCGCA
GTGTTATCACTCATGGTTATGGCAGCACTGCATAATTCTCTTACTGTCATGCCATCCGTAAGATGCTTTT
CTGTGACTGGTGAGTACTCAACCAAGTCATTCTGAGAATAGTGTATGCGGCGACCGAGTTGCTCTTGCCC
GGCGTCAATACGGGATAATACCGCGCCACATAGCAGAACTTTAAAAGTGCTCATCATTGGAAAACGTTCT
TCGGGGCGAAAACTCTCAAGGATCTTACCGCTGTTGAGATCCAGTTCGATGTAACCCACTCGTGCACCCA
ACTGATCTTCAGCATCTTTTACTTTCACCAGCGTTTCTGGGTGAGCAAAAACAGGAAGGCAAAATGCCGC
AAAAAAGGGAATAAGGGCGACACGGAAATGTTGAATACTCATACTCTTCCTTTTTCAATATTATTGAAGC
ATTTATCAGGGTTATTGTCTCATGAGCGGATACATATTTGAATGTATTTAGAAAAATAAACAAATAGGGG
TTCCGCGCACATTTCCCCGAAAAGTGCCACCTG
[124 nt withheld, positions 4444-4567]
C
[91 nt withheld, positions 4569-4659]
A
[49 nt withheld, positions 4661-4709]
CCTTTGACGTTGGAGTCCACGTTCTTTAATAGTGGACTCTTGTTCCAAACTGGAACAACACTCAACCCTA
TCTCGGTCTATTCTTTTGATTTATAAGGGATTTTGCCGATTTCGGCCTATTGGTTAAAAAATGAGCTGAT
TTAACAAAAATTTAACGCGAATTTTAACAAAATATTAACGCTTACAATTTCCATTCGCCATTCAGGCTGC
GCAACTGTTGGGAAGGGCGATCGGTGCGGGCCTCTTCGCTATTACGCCAGCTGGCGAAAGGGGGATGTGC
TGCAAGGCGATTAAGTTGGGTAACGCCAGGGTTTTCCCAGTCACGACGTTGTAAAACGACGGCCAGTGAA
TTGTAATACGACTCACTATAGGGCGAATTGGGTACCTAGTAATCAATTACGGGGTCATTAGTTCATAGCC
CATATATGGAGTTCCGCGTTACATAACTTACGGTAAATGGCCCGCCTGGCTGACCGCCCAACGACCCCCG
CCCATTGACGTCAATAATGACGTATGTTCCCATAGTAACGCCAATAGGGACTTTCCATTGACGTCAATGG
GTGGAGTATTTACGGTAAACTGCCCACTTGGCAGTACATCAAGTGTATCATATGCCAAGTACGCCCCCTA
TTGACGTCAATGACGGTAAATGGCCCGCCTGGCATTATGCCCAGTACATGACCTTATGGGACTTTCCTAC
TTGGCAGTACATCTACGTATTAGTCATCGCTATTACCATGGTCGAGGTGAGCCCCACGTTCTGCT
